Addgene plasmid #206280: MultiMate-Cell-cycle
Purpose: Expression of a FUCCI cell cycle sensor with a H2B iRFP713 chromatin reporter. Can be used to generate recombinant baculovirus particles.
Depositing lab: Imre Berger. Depositing organization: University of Bristol. Publication: Highly efficient CRISPR-mediated large DNA docking and multiplexed prime editing using a single baculovirus. Aulicino F, Pelosse M, Toelzer C, Capin J, Ilegems E, Meysami P, Rollarson R, Berggren PO, Dillingham MS, Schaffitzel C, Saleem MA, Welsh GI, Berger I. Nucleic Acids Res. 2022 Jul 22;50(13):7783-7799. doi: 10.1093/nar/gkac587. PubMed 35801912.
Backbone
  Vector backbone: pMMACE DEST CMV H2B IRFP713
  Vector type: Mammalian Expression ; Recombinant baculovirus production
Growth in bacteria
  Bacterial resistance: Gentamicin, 10 μg/mL
  Growth temperature: 37°C
  Growth strain: DH5alpha
  Copy number: High Copy
Gene/Insert
  Gene/Insert name: H2B iRFP713, mAG-hGeminin, mKO2-hCdt1
  Species: H. sapiens (human)
  Cloning method: Gateway Cloning
Resource information
  A portion of this plasmid was derived from a plasmid made by: H2B-iRFP was PCR amplified from pCAG-H2BtdiRFP-IP (Addgene plasmid #47884,Miyanari Y. et al.Nat Struct Mol Biol. 2013)
Terms and licenses: Academic/Nonprofit Terms; Industry Terms: Not Available to Industry
Depositor comments: L224Q and A247S mutations in mKO2-hCdt1 will not affect plasmid function.
How to cite: MultiMate-Cell-cycle was a gift from Imre Berger (Addgene plasmid # 206280 ; http://n2t.net/addgene:206280 ; RRID:Addgene_206280)
