[The description below was written by a language model from this plasmid's Addgene catalogue record and pLannotate feature annotations shown in this document.]
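Description:
MultiMate-Cell-cycle is a 9.2 kb mammalian expression plasmid that also serves as a transfer vector for making recombinant baculovirus. It was assembled by Gateway cloning into the pMMACE DEST CMV H2B IRFP713 backbone. It replicates in E. coli from a high-copy ColE1/pUC-type origin and is selected with gentamicin through the aacC1 acetyltransferase gene driven by the Pc integron promoter. Tn7L and Tn7R ends flank the region carrying the gentamicin marker and the expression cassettes, while the bacterial origin lies outside them. This is the arrangement used for Tn7 transposition of a cargo into a baculoviral genome. A loxP site is also present, which in principle allows Cre-mediated fusion with other loxP-bearing plasmids.

The payload is three independent cassettes, each driven by the CMV enhancer/promoter. The first encodes humanized monomeric Azami-Green fused to a fragment of human Geminin, terminated by an SV40 poly(A) signal. The second encodes mKO2 fused to a fragment of human Cdt1, followed by a bGH poly(A) signal. Together these form the FUCCI sensor, in which reciprocal cell-cycle-dependent degradation of the Cdt1 and Geminin fragments yields orange nuclei in G1 and green nuclei in S/G2/M. The third cassette, carried by the backbone, expresses human histone H2B fused to the near-infrared protein iRFP713, which needs biliverdin as a cofactor, to label chromatin throughout the cycle. Residual attB1 to attB5 sites mark the junctions of the multi-fragment Gateway assembly, and one segment retains a baculoviral p10 promoter and HSV TK poly(A) signal with no annotated coding sequence. The depositor notes that the L224Q and A247S changes in mKO2-hCdt1 do not affect function. The plasmid is intended for live cell-cycle imaging after transfection or baculovirus-mediated delivery to mammalian cells.
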