Features (pLannotate 1.2.2; 33 found; start..end, strand, type, name):
     50..353     +  enhancer       CMV enhancer: human cytomegalovirus immediate early enhancer
    354..557     +  promoter       CMV promoter: human cytomegalovirus (CMV) immediate early promoter
    574..595     +  misc_feature   MCS (fragment): multiple cloning site
    635..1312    +  CDS            hmAzami-Green: humanized monomeric Azami-Green fluorescent protein mammalian codon-optimized
   1343..1672    +  CDS            GMNN (fragment): GEMI_HUMAN - Experimental evidence at protein level: Swiss-Prot protein existence level 1. Inhibits DNA replication by preventing the incorporation of MCM complex into pre-replication complex (pre-RC) (PubMed:9635433, PubMed:14993212, PubMed:20129055, PubMed:24064211). It is degraded during the mitotic phase of the cell cycle (PubMed:9635433, PubMed:14993212, PubMed:24064211). Its destruction at the metaphase- anaphase transition permits replication in the succeeding cell cycle (PubMed:9635433, PubMed:14993212, PubMed:24064211). Inhibits histone acetyltransferase activity of KAT7/HBO1 in a CDT
   1696..1817    +  polyA_signal   SV40 poly(A) signal: SV40 polyadenylation signal
   1836..1856    +  protein_bind   attB3: mutant version of attB; core recombination site for the Gateway® BP reaction BP Clonase™
   1896..2199    +  enhancer       CMV enhancer: human cytomegalovirus immediate early enhancer
   2200..2403    +  promoter       CMV promoter: human cytomegalovirus (CMV) immediate early promoter
   2420..2438    +  misc_feature   MCS (fragment): multiple cloning site
   2459..3109    +  CDS            mKO2: mKO2 is a basic (constitutively fluorescent) orange fluorescent protein published in 2008, derived from Verrillofungia concinna. It has moderate acid sensitivity.
   3164..3436    +  CDS            CDT1 (fragment): CDT1_HUMAN - Experimental evidence at protein level: Swiss-Prot protein existence level 1. Required for both DNA replication and mitosis (PubMed:11125146, PubMed:22581055, PubMed:21856198, PubMed:14993212, PubMed:26842564). DNA replication licensing factor, required for pre- replication complex assembly. Cooperates with CDC6 and the origin recognition complex (ORC) during G1 phase of the cell cycle to promote the loading of the mini-chromosome maintenance (MCM) complex onto DNA to generate pre-replication complexes (pre-RC)(PubMed:14672932). Required also for mitosis by promoting stable kineto
   3507..3731    +  polyA_signal   bGH poly(A) signal: bovine growth hormone polyadenylation signal
   3751..3771    +  protein_bind   attB4: mutant version of attB; core recombination site for the Gateway® BP reaction BP Clonase™
   3798..3818    +  protein_bind   attB5: mutant version of attB; core recombination site for the Gateway® BP reaction BP Clonase™
   4005..4053    -  polyA_signal   HSV TK poly(A) signal: herpes simplex virus thymidine kinase polyadenylation signal (Cole and Stacy, 1985)
   4189..4298    -  promoter       p10 promoter: baculovirus promoter for expression in insect cells
   4332..4352    -  protein_bind   attB2: mutant version of attB; core recombination site for the Gateway® BP reaction BP Clonase™
   4402..4781    +  enhancer       CMV enhancer: human cytomegalovirus immediate early enhancer
   4782..4985    +  promoter       CMV promoter: human cytomegalovirus (CMV) immediate early promoter
   4981..5014    +  LTR            5' LTR (truncated) (fragment): truncated 5' long terminal repeat (LTR) from HIV-1
   5043..5420    +  CDS            H2B: human histone H2B; HIST1H2BJ
   5439..6386    +  CDS            iRFP713: iRFP713 is a basic (constitutively fluorescent) near ir fluorescent protein published in 2011, derived from Rhodopseudomonas palustris. It has low acid sensitivity. It requires the cofactor biliverdin for fluorescence.
   6534..6617    +  CDS            large T antigen (fragment): large T antigen from SV40 (simian virus 40)
   6640..6774    +  polyA_signal   SV40 poly(A) signal: SV40 polyadenylation signal
   6803..6852    +  CDS            SET1 (fragment): solubility-enhancement tag derived from T7 phage gene 10B
   6895..7060    -  mobile_element Tn7L: mini-Tn7 element (left end of the Tn7 transposon) Tn7
   7250..7838    +  rep_origin     ori: high-copy-number ColE1/pMB1/pBR322/pUC origin of replication
   7973..8196    -  mobile_element Tn7R: mini-Tn7 element (right end of the Tn7 transposon) Tn7
   8263..8796    -  CDS            GmR: gentamycin acetyltransferase; aacC1; confers resistance to gentamycin
   8985..9013    -  promoter       Pc promoter: intI1 (promoter lies within the coding sequence); class 1 integron promoter
   9084..9117    +  protein_bind   loxP: Cre-mediated recombination occurs in the 8-bp core sequence (GCATACAT). Cre recombinase
   9159..17      +  protein_bind   attB1 (across the origin): mutant version of attB; recombination site for the Gateway® BP reaction BP Clonase™
>Addgene plasmid #206280 | MultiMate-Cell-cycle | addgene full sequence | sequence record 406629 | Addgene NGS Result
GTACAAAAAAGCAGGCTGTTTAAACGATATCCCCATATATGGAGTTCCGCGTTACATAACTTACGGTAAA
TGGCCCGCCTGGCTGACCGCCCAACGACCCCCGCCCATTGACGTCAATAATGACGTATGTTCCCATAGTA
ACGCCAATAGGGACTTTCCATTGACGTCAATGGGTGGAGTATTTACGGTAAACTGCCCACTTGGCAGTAC
ATCAAGTGTATCATATGCCAAGTACGCCCCCTATTGACGTCAATGACGGTAAATGGCCCGCCTGGCATTA
TGCCCAGTACATGACCTTATGGGACTTTCCTACTTGGCAGTACATCTACGTATTAGTCATCGCTATTACC
ATGGTGATGCGGTTTTGGCAGTACATCAATGGGCGTGGATAGCGGTTTGACTCACGGGGATTTCCAAGTC
TCCACCCCATTGACGTCAATGGGAGTTTGTTTTGGCACCAAAATCAACGGGACTTTCCAAAATGTCGTAA
CAACTCCGCCCCATTGACGCAAATGGGCGGTAGGCGTGTACGGTGGGAGGTCTATATAAGCAGAGCTGGA
ATTCTGCAGTCGATCGACGGTACCGCGGGCCCGGGCCACTAGTAACGGCCGCCAGTGTGCTGGAATTCGC
CACCATGGTGAGCGTGATCAAGCCCGAGATGAAGATCAAGCTGTGCATGAGGGGCACCGTGAACGGCCAC
AACTTCGTGATCGAGGGCGAGGGCAAGGGCAACCCCTACGAGGGCACCCAGATCCTGGACCTGAACGTGA
CCGAGGGCGCCCCCCTGCCCTTCGCCTACGACATCCTGACCACCGTGTTCCAGTACGGCAACAGGGCCTT
CACCAAGTACCCCGCCGACATCCAGGACTACTTCAAGCAGACCTTCCCCGAGGGCTACCACTGGGAGAGG
AGCATGACCTACGAGGACCAGGGCATCTGCACCGCCACCAGCAACATCAGCATGAGGGGCGACTGCTTCT
TCTACGACATCAGGTTCGACGGCACCAACTTCCCCCCCAACGGCCCCGTGATGCAGAAGAAGACCCTGAA
GTGGGAGCCCAGCACCGAGAAGATGTACGTGGAGGACGGCGTGCTGAAGGGCGACGTGAACATGAGGCTG
CTGCTGGAGGGCGGCGGCCACTACAGGTGCGACTTCAAGACCACCTACAAGGCCAAGAAGGAGGTGAGGC
TGCCCGACGCCCACAAGATCGACCACAGGATCGAGATCCTGAAGCACGACAAGGACTACAACAAGGTGAA
GCTGTACGAGAACGCCGTGGCCAGGTACTCCATGCTGCCCAGCCAGGCCAAGGGATATCCATCACACTGG
CGGCCGCTCGAGATGAATCCCAGTATGAAGCAGAAACAAGAAGAAATCAAAGAGAATATAAAGAATAGTT
CTGTCCCAAGAAGAACTCTGAAGATGATTCAGCCTTCTGCATCTGGATCTCTTGTTGGAAGAGAAAATGA
GCTGTCCGCAGGCTTGTCCAAAAGGAAACATCGGAATGACCACTTAACATCTACAACTTCCAGCCCTGGG
GTTATTGTCCCAGAATCTAGTGAAAATAAAAATCTTGGAGGAGTCACCCAGGAGTCATTTGATCTTATGA
TTAAAGAAAATCCATCCTCTCAGTATTGGAAGGAAGTGGCAGAAAAACGGAGAAAGGCGCTGTAATGAAT
GCAATTGTTGTTGTTAACTTGTTTATTGCAGCTTATAATGGTTACAAATAAAGCAATAGCATCACAAATT
TCACAAATAAAGCATTTTTTTCACTGCATTCTAGTTGTGGTTTGTCCAAACTCATCAATGTATCTTAGAT
ATCCCTAGGCCCGGGCAACTTTGTATAATAAAGTTGGTTTAAACGATATCTTCATAGCCCATATATGGAG
TTCCGCGTTACATAACTTACGGTAAATGGCCCGCCTGGCTGACCGCCCAACGACCCCCGCCCATTGACGT
CAATAATGACGTATGTTCCCATAGTAACGCCAATAGGGACTTTCCATTGACGTCAATGGGTGGAGTATTT
ACGGTAAACTGCCCACTTGGCAGTACATCAAGTGTATCATATGCCAAGTACGCCCCCTATTGACGTCAAT
GACGGTAAATGGCCCGCCTGGCATTATGCCCAGTACATGACCTTATGGGACTTTCCTACTTGGCAGTACA
TCTACGTATTAGTCATCGCTATTACCATGGTGATGCGGTTTTGGCAGTACATCAATGGGCGTGGATAGCG
GTTTGACTCACGGGGATTTCCAAGTCTCCACCCCATTGACGTCAATGGGAGTTTGTTTTGGCACCAAAAT
CAACGGGACTTTCCAAAATGTCGTAACAACTCCGCCCCATTGACGCAAATGGGCGGTAGGCGTGTACGGT
GGGAGGTCTATATAAGCAGAGCTGGAATTCTGCAGTCGATCGACGGTACCGCGGGCCCTCCGCGGCCGCG
GGTCCCCCATGGTGAGTGTGATTAAACCAGAGATGAAGATGAGGTACTACATGGACGGCTCCGTCAATGG
GCATGAGTTCACAATTGAAGGTGAAGGCACAGGCAGACCTTACGAGGGACATCAAGAGATGACACTACGC
GTCACAATGGCCGAGGGCGGGCCAATGCCTTTCGCGTTTGACTTAGTGTCACACGTGTTCTGTTACGGCC
ACAGAGTATTTACTAAATATCCAGAAGAGATACCAGACTATTTCAAACAAGCATTTCCTGAAGGCCTGTC
ATGGGAAAGGTCGTTGGAGTTCGAAGATGGTGGGTCCGCTTCAGTCAGTGCGCATATAAGCCTTAGAGGA
AACACCTTCTACCACAAATCCAAATTTACTGGGGTTAACTTTCCTGCCGATGGTCCTATCATGCAAAACC
AAAGTGTTGATTGGGAGCCATCAACCGAGAAAATTACTGCCAGCGACGGAGTTCTGAAGGGTGATGTTAC
GATGTACCTAAAACTTGAAGGAGGCGGCAATCACAAATGCCAAATGAAGACTACTTACAAGGCGGCAAAA
GAGATTCTTGAAATGCCAGGAGACCATTACATCGGCCATCGCCTCGTCAGGAAAACCGAAGGCAACATTA
CTGAGCAGGTAGAAGATGCAGTAGCTCATTACTCAATGTTGCCTTCCCAGGGCGGATATCCATCACACTG
GCGGCCGCTCGAGCCCAGCCCCGCCAGGCCCGCACTCCGCGCCCCGTCCTCCGCTACCAGTGGCAGCCGC
AAGCGCGCCCGCCCGCCCGCCGCCCCCGGACGCGACCAGGCCAGGCCACCGGCCCGCAGGAGACTGCGGC
TGTCGGTGGACGAGGTTTCCAGCCCCAGTACCCCCGAGGCCCCAGACATCCCAGCCTGCCCTTCTCCGGG
CCAGAAGATAAAGAAATCCACCCCGGCAGCAGGTCAGCCGCCCCACCTGACATCCGCGCAGGACCAGGAC
ACCATCTAAGGGGAATTCCTCGAGAAGCTGCCGCTCGAGTCTAGAGGGCCCGTTTAAACCCGCTGATCAG
CCTCGACTGTGCCTTCTAGTTGCCAGCCATCTGTTGTTTGCCCCTCCCCCGTGCCTTCCTTGACCCTGGA
AGGTGCCACTCCCACTGTCCTTTCCTAATAAAATGAGGAAATTGCATCGCATTGTCTGAGTAGGTGTCAT
TCTATTCTGGGGGGTGGGGTGGGGCAGGACAGCAAGGGGGAGGATTGGGAAGACAATAGCAGGCATGCTG
GGGATGCGGTGGGCTCTATGGGATATCCCTAGGCCCGGGCCAACTTTGTATAGAAAAGTTGGTTTAAACG
ATATCCCTAGGCCCGGGCAACTTTGTATACAAAAGTTGGTTTAAACGTACCCGTAGTGGCTATGGCAGGG
CTTGCCGCCCCGACGTTGGCTGCGAGCCCTGGGCCTTCACCCGAACTTGGGGGTTGGGGTGGGGAAAAGG
AAGAAACGCGGGCGTATTGGTCCCAATGGGGTCTCGGTGGGGTATCGACAGAGTGCCAGCCCTGGGACCG
AACCCCGCGTTTATGAACAAACGACCCAACACCCGTGCGTTTTATTCTGTCTTTTTATTGCCGTCATAGC
GCGGGTTCCTTCCGGTATTGTCTCCTTCCGTGTTTCAGTTAGCCTCCCCCATCTCCCGGTACCGCATGCT
ATGCATCAGCTGCTAGCACCATGGCTCGAGATCCCGGGTGATCAAGTCTTCGTCGAGTGATTGTAAATAA
AATGTAATTTACAGTATAGTATTTTAATTAATATACAAATGATTTGATAATAATTCTTATTTAACTATAA
TATATTGTGTTGGGTTGAATTAAAGGTCCGTATACTAGTATCGATACCTAGGCCCGGGAGACAGCTTTCT
TGTACAAAGTGGTTGATAAGCTTAAACACTAGTATCGATCGCGATGTACGGGCCAGATATAGACATTGAT
TATTGACTAGTTATTAATAGTAATCAATTACGGGGTCATTAGTTCATAGCCCATATATGGAGTTCCGCGT
TACATAACTTACGGTAAATGGCCCGCCTGGCTGACCGCCCAACGACCCCCGCCCATTGACGTCAATAATG
ACGTATGTTCCCATAGTAACGCCAATAGGGACTTTCCATTGACGTCAATGGGTGGAGTATTTACGGTAAA
CTGCCCACTTGGCAGTACATCAAGTGTATCATATGCCAAGTACGCCCCCTATTGACGTCAATGACGGTAA
ATGGCCCGCCTGGCATTATGCCCAGTACATGACCTTATGGGACTTTCCTACTTGGCAGTACATCTACGTA
TTAGTCATCGCTATTACCATGGTGATGCGGTTTTGGCAGTACATCAATGGGCGTGGATAGCGGTTTGACT
CACGGGGATTTCCAAGTCTCCACCCCATTGACGTCAATGGGAGTTTGTTTTGGCACCAAAATCAACGGGA
CTTTCCAAAATGTCGTAACAACTCCGCCCCATTGACGCAAATGGGCGGTAGGCGTGTACGGTGGGAGGTC
TATATAAGCAGAGCTCTCTGGCTAACTAGAGAACCCACTGCTTACTGGCTTATGTACCGCGGGCCCGCCG
CCATGCCAGAGCCAGCGAAGTCTGCTCCCGCCCCGAAAAAGGGCTCCAAGAAGGCGGTGACTAAGGCGCA
GAAGAAAGGCGGCAAGAAGCGCAAGCGCAGCCGCAAGGAGAGCTATTCCATCTATGTGTACAAGGTTCTG
AAGCAGGTCCACCCTGACACCGGCATTTCGTCCAAGGCCATGGGCATCATGAATTCGTTTGTGAACGACA
TTTTCGAGCGCATCGCAGGTGAGGCTTCCCGCCTGGCGCATTACAACAAGCGCTCGACCATCACCTCCAG
GGAGATCCAGACGGCCGTGCGCCTGCTGCTGCCTGGGGAGTTGGCCAAGCACGCCGTGTCCGAGGGTACT
AAGGCCATCACCAAGTACACCAGCGCTAAGGATCCACCGGTCGCCACCATGGCCGAAGGGAGCGTGGCAA
GACAGCCCGATCTGCTGACATGCGACGACGAACCAATCCACATTCCAGGAGCTATCCAGCCTCATGGACT
GCTGCTGGCTCTGGCCGCTGACATGACTATCGTGGCAGGCTCTGATAACCTGCCAGAGCTGACCGGGCTG
GCTATCGGAGCACTGATTGGCCGGTCCGCAGCCGACGTGTTCGATTCTGAGACTCACAATAGACTGACCA
TCGCCCTGGCTGAACCTGGGGCTGCAGTGGGAGCCCCAATTACCGTCGGCTTCACAATGCGAAAGGACGC
TGGCTTTATCGGGTCCTGGCACCGCCATGATCAGCTGATTTTTCTGGAGCTGGAACCACCTCAGAGAGAC
GTGGCAGAGCCACAGGCTTTCTTTCGGAGAACAAACAGCGCCATCAGGCGCCTGCAGGCCGCTGAGACTC
TGGAATCCGCTTGCGCAGCCGCTGCACAGGAAGTGAGGAAGATCACCGGGTTCGATCGCGTCATGATCTA
CAGATTCGCCTCAGACTTTAGCGGAGAAGTGATCGCAGAAGATCGCTGTGCCGAGGTCGAAAGTAAACTG
GGCCTGCATTACCCAGCCTCAACCGTGCCTGCACAGGCACGACGGCTGTATACAATCAACCCCGTGCGGA
TCATTCCCGACATTAATTACAGACCAGTGCCCGTCACACCTGACCTGAACCCAGTGACTGGGAGGCCCAT
CGATCTGAGCTTCGCCATTCTGCGCAGCGTGTCCCCTGTCCACCTGGAGTTTATGAGGAATATCGGAATG
CATGGCACCATGTCTATCAGTATTCTGAGAGGCGAAAGGCTGTGGGGGCTGATCGTGTGCCACCATCGGA
CACCTTACTATGTGGACCTGGACGGCAGGCAGGCTTGTGAACTGGTGGCTCAGGTGCTGGCTTGGCAGAT
TGGCGTGATGAAGGAGGAATAATAAGGGGAGACCCAAGCTGGCTAGTGGATCCCGGTCCGAAGCGCGCGG
AATTCAAAGGCCTACGTCGACGAGCTCACTTGTCGCGGCCGCTTTCGAATCTAGAGCCTGCAGTCTCGAC
AAGCTTGTCGAGAAGTACTAGAGGATCATAATCAGCCATACCACATTTGTAGAGGTTTTACTTGCTTTAA
AAAACCTCCCACACCTCCCCCTGAACCTGAAACATAAAATGAATGCAATTGTTGTTGTTAACTTGTTTAT
TGCAGCTTATAATGGTTACAAATAAAGCAATAGCATCACAAATTTCACAAATAAAGCATTTTTTTCACTG
CATTCTAGTTGTGGTTTGTCCAAACTCATCAATGTATCTTATCATGTCTGGATCTGATCACTGCTTGAGC
CTAGAAGATCCGGCTGCTAACAAAGCCCGAAAGGAAGCTGAGTTGGCTGCTGCCACCGCTGAGCAATAAC
TATCATAACCCCTAGGGTATACCCATCTAATTGGAACCAGATAAGTGAAATCTAGTTCCAAACTATTTTG
TCATTTTTAATTTTCGTATTAGCTTACGACGCTACACCCAGTTCCCATCTATTTTGTCACTCTTCCCTAA
ATAATCCTTAAAAACTCCATTTCCACCCCTCCCAGTTCCCAACTATTTTGTCCGCCCACAACCGGTTGAC
TTGGGTCAACTGTCAGACCAAGTTTACTCATATATACTTTAGATTGATTTAAAACTTCATTTTTAATTTA
AAAGGATCTAGGTGAAGATCCTTTTTGATAATCTCATGACCAAAATCCCTTAACGTGAGTTTTCGTTCCA
CTGAGCGTCAGACCCCGTAGAAAAGATCAAAGGATCTTCTTGAGATCCTTTTTTTCTGCGCGTAATCTGC
TGCTTGCAAACAAAAAAACCACCGCTACCAGCGGTGGTTTGTTTGCCGGATCAAGAGCTACCAACTCTTT
TTCCGAAGGTAACTGGCTTCAGCAGAGCGCAGATACCAAATACTGTTCTTCTAGTGTAGCCGTAGTTAGG
CCACCACTTCAAGAACTCTGTAGCACCGCCTACATACCTCGCTCTGCTAATCCTGTTACCAGTGGCTGCT
GCCAGTGGCGATAAGTCGTGTCTTACCGGGTTGGACTCAAGACGATAGTTACCGGATAAGGCGCAGCGGT
CGGGCTGAACGGGGGGTTCGTGCACACAGCCCAGCTTGGAGCGAACGACCTACACCGAACTGAGATACCT
ACAGCGTGAGCTATGAGAAAGCGCCACGCTTCCCGAAGGGAGAAAGGCGGACAGGTATCCGGTAAGCGGC
AGGGTCGGAACAGGAGAGCGCACGAGGGAGCTTCCAGGGGGAAACGCCTGGTATCTTTATAGTCCTGTCG
GGTTTCGCCACCTCTGACTTGAGCGTCGATTTTTGTGATGCTCGTCAGGGGGGCGGAGCCTATGGAAAAA
CGCCAGCAACGCGGCCTTTTTACGGTTCCTGGCCTTTTGCTGGCCTTTTGCTCACATGTTCTTTCCTGCG
TTATCCCCTGATTGACTTGGGTCGCTCTTCCTGTGGATGCGCAGATGCCCTGCGTAAGCGGGTGTGGGCG
GACAATAAAGTCTTAAACTGAACAAAATAGATCTAAACTATGACAATAAAGTCTTAAACTAGACAGAATA
GTTGTAAACTGAAATCAGTCCAGTTATGCTGTGAAAAAGCATACTGGACTTTTGTTATGGCTAAAGCAAA
CTCTTCATTTTCTGAAGTGCAAATTGCCCGTCGTATTAAAGAGGGGCGTGGCCAAGGGCATGTAAAGACT
ATATTCGCGGCGTTGTGACAATTTACCGAACAACTCCGCGGCCGGGAAGCCGATCTCGGCTTGAACGAAT
TGTTAGGTGGCGGTACTTGGGTCGATATCAAAGTGCATCACTTCTTCCCGTATGCCCAACTTTGTATAGA
GAGCCACTGCGGGATCGTCACCGTAATCTGCTTGCACGTAGATCACATAAGCACCAAGCGCGTTGGCCTC
ATGCTTGAGGAGATTGATGAGCGCGGTGGCAATGCCCTGCCTCCGGTGCTCGCCGGAGACTGCGAGATCA
TAGATATAGATCTCACTACGCGGCTGCTCAAACTTGGGCAGAACGTAAGCCGCGAGAGCGCCAACAACCG
CTTCTTGGTCGAAGGCAGCAAGCGCGATGAATGTCTTACTACGGAGCAAGTTCCCGAGGTAATCGGAGTC
CGGCTGATGTTGGGAGTAGGTGGCTACGTCTCCGAACTCACGACCGAAAAGATCAAGAGCAGCCCGCATG
GATTTGACTTGGTCAGGGCCGAGCCTACATGTGCGAATGATGCCCATACTTGAGCCACCTAACTTTGTTT
TAGGGCGACTGCCCTGCTGCGTAACATCGTTGCTGCTGCGTAACATCGTTGCTGCTCCATAACATCAAAC
ATCGACCCACGGCGTAACGCGCTTGCTGCTTGGATGCCCGAGGCATAGACTGTACAAAAAAACAGTCATA
ACAAGCCATGAAAACCGCCACTGCGCCGTTACCACCGCTGCGTTCGGTCAAGGTTCTGGACCAGTTGCGT
GAGCGCATACGCTACTTGCATTACAGTTTACGAACCGAACAGGCTTATGTCAACTGGGTTCGTGCCTTCA
TCCGTTTCCACGGTGTGCGTCACCCGGCAACCTTGGGCAGCAGCGAAGTCGCCATAACTTCGTATAGCAT
ACATTATACGAAGTTATCTGTAACTATAACGGTCCTAAGGTAGCGAGTTTAAACATCAACAAGTTT
